Addgene plasmid #53944: PDE9A_pCSdest
Depositing lab: Roger Reeves. Depositing organization: Johns Hopkins University and School of Medicine. Publication: Survey of Human Chromosome 21 Gene Expression Effects on Early Development in Danio rerio. Edie S, Zaghloul NA, Leitch CC, Klinedinst DK, Lebron J, Thole JF, McCallion AS, Katsanis N, Reeves RH. G3 (Bethesda). 2018 Jul 2;8(7):2215-2223. doi: 10.1534/g3.118.200144. PubMed 29760202.
Backbone
  Vector backbone: pCSDest
  Backbone manufacturer: Lawson Lab (Addgene Plasmid 22423)
  Backbone size w/o insert (bp): 4095
  Vector type: Mammalian Expression
Growth in bacteria
  Bacterial resistance: Ampicillin, 100 μg/mL
  Growth temperature: 37°C
  Growth strain: Top10
  Copy number: High Copy
Gene/Insert
  Gene/Insert name: PDE9A
  Species: H. sapiens (human)
  Insert size (bp): 1602
  Entrez Gene: PDE9A (a.k.a. FLJ90181, HSPDE9A2)
  Promoter: SP6 and CMV
  Cloning method: Gateway Cloning
  Sequencing primers: 5′ CMV-F; 3′ EBV-Rev
Terms and licenses: Academic/Nonprofit Terms; Industry Terms
Depositor comments: NM_001001567
How to cite: PDE9A_pCSdest was a gift from Roger Reeves (Addgene plasmid # 53944 ; http://n2t.net/addgene:53944 ; RRID:Addgene_53944)
