[The description below was written by a language model from this plasmid's Addgene catalogue record.]
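Description:
PDE9A_pCSdest is a Gateway-derived expression clone in which the human PDE9A coding sequence (an insert of about 1.6 kb, corresponding to a specific RefSeq transcript variant noted by the depositor) has been recombined into the pCSDest destination vector, a roughly 4.1 kb backbone of the pCS2 family. PDE9A encodes a phosphodiesterase and lies on human chromosome 21. The plasmid is catalogued as a mammalian expression vector, is maintained in E. coli at high copy number, and is selected with ampicillin. The record does not include a feature table, so the origin of replication, polyadenylation signal, residual attB recombination sites and any epitope tags are not documented here; no tag or fusion partner is listed.

The insert sits downstream of two promoters that serve different purposes. The CMV promoter drives constitutive transcription by RNA polymerase II when the plasmid is introduced into vertebrate cells, while the SP6 phage promoter allows the same open reading frame to be transcribed in vitro to produce synthetic mRNA. This dual arrangement is the usual reason for choosing a pCS-type backbone, since the resulting mRNA can be microinjected into early embryos. That matches the associated publication, a survey in which human chromosome 21 genes were expressed in zebrafish embryos to examine their effects on early development. This clone appears to be one member of that gene set, suited to overexpression of human PDE9A either by mRNA injection or by direct transfection of cultured cells.
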