>Addgene plasmid #53944 | PDE9A_pCSdest | addgene partial sequence | sequence record 95408 | EBV-rev 5'-GTGGTTTGTCCAAACTCATC-3'
TACGACTCACTATAGTTCTAGAGGCTCGAGAGGATCACCACTTTGTACAAGAAAGCTGGGTTCTAGGCAC
AGTCTCCTTCACTGTTTTTCACATCTCTGCTTCTCTCTCTGGACTTCTCGGTGGCCCCAGACGTCAAGCT
GTCAGTCTTCTTCTGTAACTCTTTCATGGCGTCATCTATCCGCTTCAGCTCCTCGTAGCGATCTCGGGAT
TCCCAAAGTGGCTGCAGCATGATCTCCTCAACCATGGGGAAGAGCTTGGTCACTGTTTCAAACATTGGGA
TCAGGACAAACTTGATGAACCCAATCTGGGCTGTGGCCTTGGTCACTTTGTCTCGGTCCATGAACGGGGC
CACGGGAAGGCCTTCTGACTTCTCACGGTCGCTCTGCATAAAATATTCCTCTAATAAACAGTCCACCCAA
GGCTCTGCGACTTCCATTGGACGGACCTCGTTAGAGATATCACAGCATTTTATCAAAATCATCTTCAGCA
GGGTCATGTGCTCCTCGTTGCTGTAGTCAAAATTCTCCATTTTCTCTTTGAAAGAATCCATAATTTCTGC
ATGTCTTGCCATGTCAGTGGCCAAGATTAATGTGATCATTCCCTGTCGGATCTGCTTGAACCCATCAGGT
GGGATGTTGGAGAAGATGTTGCACTCAGGCTCGGCGAGGATCTGGAAGGCCACGGCGCAGTGGTGGTTCT
CCAGCGGTGAGATGTCATTGTAGCGGACCGCCAGCTCTGTGCGGGCATTGATCTGGTACGTGTTGTTGTA
GCCGGGATGGTCCAGATCGTGGCAGATGGCCGCTGTCATTAGGATCAGGATATCCG
