>Addgene plasmid #53944 | PDE9A_pCSdest | addgene partial sequence | sequence record 95945 | CMV-F 5'-CGCAAATGGGCGGTAGGCGTG-3'
GCATGCTCGTTTAGGGACCGCCATTCTGCCTGGGGACGTCGGAGCAAGCTTGATTTAGGTGACACTATAG
AATACAAGCTACTTGTTCTTTTTGCAGGATCCCATCGATTCGAATTCAAGGATCACAAGTTTGTACAAAA
AAGCAGGCACCATGGGATCCGGCTCCTCCAGCTACCGGCCCAAGGCCATCTACCTGGACATCGATGGACG
CATTCAGAAGGTAATCTTCAGCAAGTACTGCAACTCCAGCGACATCATGGACCTGTTCTGCATCGCCACC
GGCCTGCCTCGGAACACGACCATCTCCCTGCTGACCACCGACGACGCCATGGTCTCCATCGACCCCACCA
TGCCCGCGAATTCAGAACGCACTCCGTACAAAGTGAGACCTGTGGCCATCAAGCAACTCTCCGAGAGAGA
AGAATTAATCCAGAGCGTGCTGGCGCAGGTTGCAGAGCAGTTCTCAAGAGCATTCAAAATCAATGAACTG
AAAGCTGAAGTTGCAAATCACTTGGCTGTCCTAGAGAAACGCGTGGAATTGGAAGGACTAAAAGTGGTGG
AGATTGAGAAATGCAAGAGTGACATTAAGAAGATGAGGGAGGAGCTGGCGGCCAGAAGCAGCAGGACCAA
CTGCCCCTGTAAGTACAGTTTTTTGGATAACCACAAGAAGTTGACTCCTCGACGCGATGTTCCCACTTAC
CCCAAGTACCTGCTCTCTCCAGAGACCATCGAGGCCCTGCGGAAGCCGACCTTTGACGTCTGGCTTTGGG
AGCCCAATGAGATGCTGAGCTGCCTGGAGCACATGTACCACGACCTCGGGCTGGTCAGGGACTTCAGCAT
CAACCCTGTCA
